>Addgene plasmid #200283 | pLKO-puro SNAP-CD86-eGFP-FKBP(f36v) | addgene full sequence | sequence record 405982 | Addgene NGS Result
CTCCCCCCCCCCTAACGTTACTGGCCGAAGCCGCTTGGAATAAGGCCGGTGTGCGTTTGTCTATATGTTA
TTTTCCACCATATTGCCGTCTTTTGGCAATGTGAGGGCCCGGAAACCTGGCCCTGTCTTCTTGACGAGCA
TTCCTAGGGGTCTTTCCCCTCTCGCCAAAGGAATGCAAGGTCTGTTGAATGTCGTGAAGGAAGCAGTTCC
TCTGGAAGCTTCTTGAAGACAAACAACGTCTGTAGCGACCCTTTGCAGGCAGCGGAACCCCCCACCTGGC
GACAGGTGCCTCTGCGGCCAAAAGCCACGTGTATAAGATACACCTGCAAAGGCGGCACAACCCCAGTGCC
ACGTTGTGAGTTGGATAGTTGTGGAAAGAGTCAAATGGCTCTCCTCAAGCGTATTCAACAAGGGGCTGAA
GGATGCCCAGAAGGTACCCCATTGTATGGGATCTGATCTGGGGCCTCGGTGCACATGCTTTACATGTGTT
TAGTCGAGGTTAAAAAAACGTCTAGGCCCCCCGAACCACGGGGACGTGGTTTTCCTTTGAAAAACACGAT
GATAAGGATCCACCGGAGCTTACCATGACCGAGTACAAGCCCACGGTGCGCCTCGCCACCCGCGACGACG
TCCCCAGGGCCGTACGCACCCTCGCCGCCGCGTTCGCCGACTACCCCGCCACGCGCCACACCGTCGATCC
GGACCGCCACATCGAGCGGGTCACCGAGCTGCAAGAACTCTTCCTCACGCGCGTCGGGCTCGACATCGGC
AAGGTGTGGGTCGCGGACGACGGCGCCGCGGTGGCGGTCTGGACCACGCCGGAGAGCGTCGAAGCGGGGG
CGGTGTTCGCCGAGATCGGCCCGCGCATGGCCGAGTTGAGCGGTTCCCGGCTGGCCGCGCAGCAACAGAT
GGAAGGCCTCCTGGCGCCGCACCGGCCCAAGGAGCCCGCGTGGTTCCTGGCCACCGTCGGCGTCTCGCCC
GACCACCAGGGCAAGGGTCTGGGCAGCGCCGTCGTGCTCCCCGGAGTGGAGGCGGCCGAGCGCGCCGGGG
TGCCCGCCTTCCTGGAGACCTCCGCGCCCCGCAACCTCCCCTTCTACGAGCGGCTCGGCTTCACCGTCAC
CGCCGACGTCGAGGTGCCCGAAGGACCGCGCACCTGGTGCATGACCCGCAAGCCCGGTGCCTGACGCCCG
CCCCACGACCCGCAGCGCCCGACCGAAAGGAGCGCACGACCCCATGCATCGGTACCTTTAAGACCAATGA
CTTACAAGGCAGCTGTAGATCTTAGCCACTTTTTAAAAGAAAAGGGGGGACTGGAAGGGCTAATTCACTC
CCAACGAAGACAAGATCTGCTTTTTGCTTGTACTGGGTCTCTCTGGTTAGACCAGATCTGAGCCTGGGAG
CTCTCTGGCTAACTAGGGAACCCACTGCTTAAGCCTCAATAAAGCTTGCCTTGAGTGCTTCAAGTAGTGT
GTGCCCGTCTGTTGTGTGACTCTGGTAACTAGAGATCCCTCAGACCCTTTTAGTCAGTGTGGAAAATCTC
TAGCAGTAGTAGTTCATGTCATCTTATTATTCAGTATTTATAACTTGCAAAGAAATGAATATCAGAGAGT
GAGAGGAACTTGTTTATTGCAGCTTATAATGGTTACAAATAAAGCAATAGCATCACAAATTTCACAAATA
AAGCATTTTTTTCACTGCATTCTAGTTGTGGTTTGTCCAAACTCATCAATGTATCTTATCATGTCTGGCT
CTAGCTATCCCGCCCCTAACTCCGCCCATCCCGCCCCTAACTCCGCCCAGTTCCGCCCATTCTCCGCCCC
ATGGCTGACTAATTTTTTTTATTTATGCAGAGGCCGAGGCCGCCTCGGCCTCTGAGCTATTCCAGAAGTA
GTGAGGAGGCTTTTTTGGAGGCCTAGGGACGTACCCAATTCGCCCTATAGTGAGTCGTATTACGCGCGCT
CACTGGCCGTCGTTTTACAACGTCGTGACTGGGAAAACCCTGGCGTTACCCAACTTAATCGCCTTGCAGC
ACATCCCCCTTTCGCCAGCTGGCGTAATAGCGAAGAGGCCCGCACCGATCGCCCTTCCCAACAGTTGCGC
AGCCTGAATGGCGAATGGG
[124 nt withheld, positions 2120-2243]
C
[91 nt withheld, positions 2245-2335]
A
[49 nt withheld, positions 2337-2385]
CCTTTGACGTTGGAGTCCACGTTCTTT
[37 nt withheld, positions 2413-2449]
ACCCTATCTCGGTCTATTCTTTTGATTTATAAGGGATTTTGCCGATTTCGGCCTATTGGTTAAAAAATGA
GCTGATTTAACAAAAATTTAACGCGAATTTTAACAAAATATTAACGCTTACAATTTAGGTGGCACTTTTC
GGGGAAATGTGCGCGGAACCCCTATTTGTTTATTTTTCTAAATACATTCAAATATGTATCCGCTCATGAG
ACAATAACCCTGATAAATGCTTCAATAATATTGAAAAAGGAAGAGTATGAGTATTCAACATTTCCGTGTC
GCCCTTATTCCCTTTTTTGCGGCATTTTGCCTTCCTGTTTTTGCTCACCCAGAAACGCTGGTGAAAGTAA
AAGATGCTGAAGATCAGTTGGGTGCACGAGTGGGTTACATCGAACTGGATCTCAACAGCGGTAAGATCCT
TGAGAGTTTTCGCCCCGAAGAACGTTTTCCAATGATGAGCACTTTTAAAGTTCTGCTATGTGGCGCGGTA
TTATCCCGTATTGACGCCGGGCAAGAGCAACTCGGTCGCCGCATACACTATTCTCAGAATGACTTGGTTG
AGTACTCACCAGTCACAGAAAAGCATCTTACGGATGGCATGACAGTAAGAGAATTATGCAGTGCTGCCAT
AACCATGAGTGATAACACTGCGGCCAACTTACTTCTGACAACGATCGGAGGACCGAAGGAGCTAACCGCT
TTTTTGCACAACATGGGGGATCATGTAACTCGCCTTGATCGTTGGGAACCGGAGCTGAATGAAGCCATAC
CAAACGACGAGCGTGACACCACGATGCCTGTAGCAATGGCAACAACGTTGCGCAAACTATTAACTGGCGA
ACTACTTACTCTAGCTTCCCGGCAACAATTAATAGACTGGATGGAGGCGGATAAAGTTGCAGGACCACTT
CTGCGCTCGGCCCTTCCGGCTGGCTGGTTTATTGCTGATAAATCTGGAGCCGGTGAGCGTGGGTCTCGCG
GTATCATTGCAGCACTGGGGCCAGATGGTAAGCCCTCCCGTATCGTAGTTATCTACACGACGGGGAGTCA
GGCAACTATGGATGAACGAAATAGACAGATCGCTGAGATAGGTGCCTCACTGATTAAGCATTGGTAACTG
TCAGACCAAGTTTACTCATATATACTTTAGATTGATTTAAAACTTCATTTTTAATTTAAAAGGATCTAGG
TGAAGATCCTTTTTGATAATCTCATGACCAAAATCCCTTAACGTGAGTTTTCGTTCCACTGAGCGTCAGA
CCCCGTAGAAAAGATCAAAGGATCTTCTTGAGATCCTTTTTTTCTGTGCGTAATCTGCTGCTTGCAAACA
AAAAAACCACCGCTACCAGCGGTGGTTTGTTTGCCGGATCAAGAGCTACCAACTCTTTTTCCGAAGGTAA
CTGGCTTCAGCAGAGCGCAGATACCAAATACTGTTCTTCTAGTGTAGCCGTAGTTAGGCCACCACTTCAA
GAACTCTGTAGCACCGCCTACATACCTCGCTCTGCTAATCCTGTTACCAGTGGCTGCTGCCAGTGGCGAT
AAGTCGTGTCTTACCGGGTTGGACTCAAGACGATAGTTACCGGATAAGGCGCAGCGGTCGGGCTGAACGG
GGGGTTCGTGCACACAGCCCAGCTTGGAGCGAACGACCTACACCGAACTGAGATACCTACAGCGTGAGCT
ATGAGAAAGCGCCACGCTTCCCGAAGGGAGAAAGGCGGACAGGTATCCGGTAAGCGGCAGGGTCGGAACA
GGAGAGCGCACGAGGGAGCTTCCAGGGGGAAACGCCTGGTATCTTTATAGTCCTGTCGGGTTTCGCCACC
TCTGACTTGAGCGTCGATTTTTGTGATGCTCGTCAGGGGGGCGGAGCCTATGGAAAAACGCCAGCAACGC
GGCCTTTTTACGGTTCCTGGCCTTTTGCTGGCCTTTTGCTCACATGTTCTTTCCTGCGTTATCCCCTGAT
TCTGTGGATAACCGTATTACCGCCTTTGAGTGAGCTGATACCGCTCGCCGCAGCCGAACGACCGAGCGCA
GCGAGTCAGTGAGCGAGGAAGCGGAAGAGCGCCCAATACGCAAACCGCCTCTCCCCGCGCGTTGGCCGAT
TCATTAATGCAGCTGGCACGACAGGTTTCCCGACTGGAAAGCGGGCAGTGAGCGCAACGCAATTAATGTG
AGTTAGCTCACTCATTAGGCACCCCAGGCTTTACACTTTATGCTTCCGGCTCGTATGTTGTGTGGAATTG
TGAGCGGATAACAATTTCACACAGGAAACAGCTATGACCATGATTACGCCAAGCGCGCAATTAACCCTCA
CTAAAGGGAACAAAAGCTGGAGCTGCAAGCTTAATGTAGTCTTATGCAATACTCTTGTAGTCTTGCAACA
TGGTAACGATGAGTTAGCAACATGCCTTACAAGGAGAGAAAAAGCACCGTGCATGCCGATTGGTGGAAGT
AAGGTGGTACGATCGTGCCTTATTAGGAAGGCAACAGACGGGTCTGACATGGATTGGACGAACCACTGAA
TTGCCGCATTGCAGAGATATTGTATTTAAGTGCCTAGCTCGATACATAAACGGGTCTCTCTGGTTAGACC
AGATCTGAGCCTGGGAGCTCTCTGGCTAACTAGGGAACCCACTGCTTAAGCCTCAATAAAGCTTGCCTTG
AGTGCTTCAAGTAGTGTGTGCCCGTCTGTTGTGTGACTCTGGTAACTAGAGATCCCTCAGACCCTTTTAG
TCAGTGTGGAAAATCTCTAGCAGTGGCGCCCGAACAGGGACTTGAAAGCGAAAGGGAAACCAGAGGAGCT
CTCTCGACGCAGGACTCGGCTTGCTGAAGCGCGCACGGCAAGAGGCGAGGGGCGGCGACTGGTGAGTACG
CCAAAAATTTTGACTAGCGGAGGCTAGAAGGAGAGAGATGGGTGCGAGAGCGTCAGTATTAAGCGGGGGA
GAATTAGATCGCGATGGGAAAAAATTCGGTTAAGGCCAGGGGGAAAGAAAAAATATAAATTAAAACATAT
AGTATGGGCAAGCAGGGAGCTAGAACGATTCGCAGTTAATCCTGGCCTGTTAGAAACATCAGAAGGCTGT
AGACAAATACTGGGACAGCTACAACCATCCCTTCAGACAGGATCAGAAGAACTTAGATCATTATATAATA
CAGTAGCAACCCTCTATTGTGTGCATCAAAGGATAGAGATAAAAGACACCAAGGAAGCTTTAGACAAGAT
AGAGGAAGAGCAAAACAAAAGTAAGACCACCGCACAGCAAGCGGCCGCTGATCTTCAGACCTGGAGGAGG
AGATATGAGGGACAATTGGAGAAGTGAATTATATAAATATAAAGTAGTAAAAATTGAACCATTAGGAGTA
GCACCCACCAAGGCAAAGAGAAGAGTGGTGCAGAGAGAAAAAAGAGCAGTGGGAATAGGAGCTTTGTTCC
TTGGGTTCTTGGGAGCAGCAGGAAGCACTATGGGCGCAGCGTCAATGACGCTGACGGTACAGGCCAGACA
ATTATTGTCTGGTATAGTGCAGCAGCAGAACAATTTGCTGAGGGCTATTGAGGCGCAACAGCATCTGTTG
CAACTCACAGTCTGGGGCATCAAGCAGCTCCAGGCAAGAATCCTGGCTGTGGAAAGATACCTAAAGGATC
AACAGCTCCTGGGGATTTGGGGTTGCTCTGGAAAACTCATTTGCACCACTGCTGTGCCTTGGAATGCTAG
TTGGAGTAATAAATCTCTGGAACAGATTTGGAATCACACGACCTGGATGGAGTGGGACAGAGAAATTAAC
AATTACACAAGCTTAATACACTCCTTAATTGAAGAATCGCAAAACCAGCAAGAAAAGAATGAACAAGAAT
TATTGGAATTAGATAAATGGGCAAGTTTGTGGAATTGGTTTAACATAACAAATTGGCTGTGGTATATAAA
ATTATTCATAATGATAGTAGGAGGCTTGGTAGGTTTAAGAATAGTTTTTGCTGTACTTTCTATAGTGAAT
AGAGTTAGGCAGGGATATTCACCATTATCGTTTCAGACCCACCTCCCAACCCCGAGGGGACCCGACAGGC
CCGAAGGAATAGAAGAAGAAGGTGGAGAGAGAGACAGAGACAGATCCATTCGATTAGTGAACGGATCTCG
ACGGTATCGATCACGAGACTAGCCTCGAGCGGCCGCAATATTTGCATGTCGCTATGTGTTCTGGGAAATC
ACCATAAACGTGAAATCCCTATCAGTGATAGAGACTTATAAGTTCCCTATCAGTGATAGAGACACCGGTC
GCGTGCCACCATGAAGACCATCATCGCCCTGAGCTACATCTTCTGCCTGGTGTTCGCCTACCCATACGAT
GTTCCAGATTACGCTATGGACAAAGATTGCGAAATGAAGCGCACCACCCTGGATAGCCCTCTGGGCAAAC
TGGAACTGTCTGGGTGCGAACAGGGCCTGCACCGTATCATCTTCCTGGGCAAAGGAACATCTGCAGCTGA
CGCCGTTGAAGTGCCTGCTCCAGCCGCAGTGCTGGGCGGACCAGAGCCACTGATGCTGGCCACCGCCTGG
CTCAACGCCTACTTTCACCAGCCTGAGGCCATCGAGGAGTTCCCTGTGCCAGCCCTGCACCACCCAGTGT
TCCAGCAGGAGAGCTTTACCCGCCAGGTGCTGTGGAAACTGCTGAAAGTGGTGAAGTTCGGAGAGGTCAT
CAGCTACAGCCACCTGGCTGCCCTGGCAGGCAATCCCGCAGCCACAGCTGCAGTGAAAACAGCTCTGAGC
GGAAATCCCGTGCCCATTCTGATCCCCTGCCACCGGGTTGTACAGGGAGACCTGGATGTTGGAGGTTACG
AGGGCGGACTCGCCGTGAAAGAGTGGCTGCTGGCCCACGAGGGCCACAGACTGGGCAAGCCTGGGCTGGG
TGGTAGTGGTGGATCCCGGCTTTTATCTTCACCTTTCTCTATAGAGCTTGAGGACCCTCAGCCTCCCCCA
GACCACATTCCTTGGATTACAGCTGTACTTCCAACAGTTATTATATGTGTGATGGTTTTCTGTCTAATTC
TATGGAAATGGAAGAAAAAGAAGCGGCCTATGGTGAGCAAGGGCGAGGAGCTGTTCACCGGGGTGGTGCC
CATCCTGGTCGAGCTGGACGGCGACGTAAACGGCCACAAGTTCAGCGTGTCCGGCGAGGGCGAGGGCGAT
GCCACCTACGGCAAGCTGACCCTGAAGTTCATCTGCACCACCGGCAAGCTGCCCGTGCCCTGGCCCACCC
TCGTGACCACCCTGACCTACGGCGTGCAGTGCTTCAGCCGCTACCCCGACCACATGAAGCAGCACGACTT
CTTCAAGTCCGCCATGCCCGAAGGCTACGTCCAGGAGCGCACCATCTTCTTCAAGGACGACGGCAACTAC
AAGACCCGCGCCGAGGTGAAGTTCGAGGGCGACACCCTGGTGAACCGCATCGAGCTGAAGGGCATCGACT
TCAAGGAGGACGGCAACATCCTGGGGCACAAGCTGGAGTACAACTACAACAGCCACAACGTCTATATCAT
GGCCGACAAGCAGAAGAACGGCATCAAGGTGAACTTCAAGATCCGCCACAACATCGAGGACGGCAGCGTG
CAGCTCGCCGACCACTACCAGCAGAACACCCCCATCGGCGACGGCCCCGTGCTGCTGCCCGACAACCACT
ACCTGAGCACCCAGTCCGCCCTGAGCAAAGACCCCAACGAGAAGCGCGATCACATGGTCCTGCTGGAGTT
CGTGACCGCCGCCGGGATCACTCTCGGCATGGACGAGCTGTACAAGACTAGTGGATCCGGTGTGCAGGTC
GAGACAATTTCTCCTGGCGACGGCCGGACATTCCCTAAACGAGGACAGACATGCGTGGTGCACTACACCG
GCATGCTGGAAGATGGCAAGAAGGTGGACAGCAGCCGGGATAGAAACAAACCCTTCAAGTTCATGCTGGG
CAAGCAAGAAGTGATCAGAGGTTGGGAAGAGGGCGTCGCTCAGATGTCTGTTGGACAGAGAGCCAAGCTG
ACAATCAGCCCCGATTACGCCTATGGCGCCACAGGACACCCTGGCATCATTCCTCCACATGCTACACTGG
TGTTCGACGTGGAACTGCTGAAGCTGGAATAAAGCGAATTCTCGACCTCGAGACAAATGGCAGTATTCAT
CCACAATTTTAAAAGAAAAGGGGGGATTGGGGGGTACAGTGCAGGGGAAAGAATAGTAGACATAATAGCA
ACAGACATACAAACTAAAGAATTACAAAAACAAATTACAAAAATTCAAAATTTTCGGGTTTATTACAGGG
ACAGCAGAGATCCACTTTGGCCGCGGCTCGAGGGGGTTGGGGTTGCGCCTTTTCCAAGGCAGCCCTGGGT
TTGCGCAGGGACGCGGCTGCTCTGGGCGTGGTTCCGGGAAACGCAGCGGCGCCGACCCTGGGTCTCGCAC
ATTCTTCACGTCCGTTCGCAGCGTCACCCGGATCTTCGCCGCTACCCTTGTGGGCCCCCCGGCGACGCTT
CCTGCTCCGCCCCTAAGTCGGGAAGGTTCCTTGCGGTTCGCGGCGTGCCGGACGTGACAAACGGAAGCCG
CACGTCTCACTAGTACCCTCGCAGACGGACAGCGCCAGGGAGCAATGGCAGCGCGCCGACCGCGATGGGC
TGTGGCCAATAGCGGCTGCTCAGCAGGGCGCGCCGAGAGCAGCGGCCGGGAAGGGGCGGTGCGGGAGGCG
GGGTGTGGGGCGGTAGTGTGGGCCCTGTTCCTGCCCGCGCGGTGTTCCGCATTCTGCAAGCCTCCGGAGC
GCACGTCGGCAGTCGGCTCCCTCGTTGACCGAATCACCGACCTCTCTCCCCAGGGGGATCTGTGAGTTTG
GGGACCCTTGATTGTTCTTTCTTTTTCGCTATTGTAAAATTCATGTTATATGGAGGGGGCAAAGTTTTCA
GGGTGTTGTTTAGAATGGGAAGATGTCCCTTGTATCACCATGGACCCTCATGATAATTTTGTTTCTTTCA
CTTTCTACTCTGTTGACAACCATTGTCTCCTCTTATTTTCTTTTCATTTTCTGTAACTTTTTCGTTAAAC
TTTAGCTTGCATTTGTAACGAATTTTTAAATTCACTTTTGTTTATTTGTCAGATTGTAAGTACTTTCTCT
AATCACTTTTTTTTCAAGGCAATCAGGGTATATTATATTGTACTTCAGCACAGTTTTAGAGAACAATTGT
TATAATTAAATGATAAGGTAGAATATTTCTGCATATAAATTCTGGCTGGCGTGGAAATATTCTTATTGGT
AGAAACAACTACATCCTGGTCATCATCCTGCCTTTCTCTTTATGGTTACAATGATATACACTGTTTGAGA
TGAGGATAAAATACTCTGAGTCCAAACCGGGCCCCTCTGCTAACCATGTTCATGCCTTCTTCTTTTTCCT
ACAGCTCCTGGGCAACGTGCTGGTTATTGTGCTGTCTCATCATTTTGGCAAAGAATTGTAATACGACTCA
CTATAGGGCGAATTGATATGTCTAGATTAGATAAAAGTAAAGTGATTAACAGCGCATTAGAGCTGCTTAA
TGAGGTCGGAATCGAAGGTTTAACAACCCGTAAACTCGCCCAGAAGCTAGGTGTAGAGCAGCCTACATTG
TATTGGCATGTAAAAAATAAGCGGGCTTTGCTCGACGCCTTAGCCATTGAGATGTTAGATAGGCACCATA
CTCACTTTTGCCCTTTAGAAGGGGAAAGCTGGCAAGATTTTTTACGTAATAACGCTAAAAGTTTTAGATG
TGCTTTACTAAGTCATCGCGATGGAGCAAAAGTACATTTAGGTACACGGCCTACAGAAAAACAGTATGAA
ACTCTCGAAAATCAATTAGCCTTTTTATGCCAACAAGGTTTTTCACTAGAGAATGCATTATATGCACTCA
GCGCTGTGGGGCATTTTACTTTAGGTTGCGTATTGGAAGATCAAGAGCATCAAGTCGCTAAAGAAGAAAG
GGAAACACCTACTACTGATAGTATGCCGCCATTATTACGACAAGCTATCGAATTATTTGATCACCAAGGT
GCAGAGCCAGCCTTCTTATTCGGCCTTGAATTGATCATATGCGGATTAGAAAAACAACTTAAATGTGAAA
GTGGGTCCGCGTACAGCGGCTCCCGGGAGTTCTAGGGATCTGCCCCTCTCC
Features (pLannotate 1.2.2; 34 found; start..end, strand, type, name):
    103..565     +  misc_feature   IRES: internal ribosome entry site (IRES) of the encephalomyocarditis virus (EMCV)
    585..1184    +  CDS            PuroR: puromycin N-acetyltransferase; pac from Streptomyces alboniger; confers resistance to puromycin
   1227..1310    +  CDS            nef (fragment): NEF_HV1Z2 - Experimental evidence at protein level: Swiss-Prot protein existence level 1. Extracellular Nef protein targets CD4(+) T-lymphocytes for apoptosis by interacting with CXCR4 surface receptors. From Human immunodeficiency virus type 1 group M subtype D (isolate Z2/CDC-Z34) (HIV-1).
   1312..1545    +  LTR            3' LTR (ΔU3): self-inactivating 3' long terminal repeat (LTR) from HIV-1
   1617..1738    +  polyA_signal   SV40 poly(A) signal: SV40 polyadenylation signal
   1778..1913    +  rep_origin     SV40 ori: SV40 origin of replication
   1934..1952    -  promoter       T7 promoter: promoter for bacteriophage T7 RNA polymerase
   1960..2115    +  CDS            lacZα (fragment): LacZα fragment of β-galactosidase; lacZ fragment
   2120..2548    +  rep_origin     f1 ori (sequence partly withheld): f1 bacteriophage origin of replication; arrow indicates direction of (+) strand synthesis
   2601..2705    +  promoter       AmpR promoter: bla
   2706..3566    +  CDS            AmpR: β-lactamase; bla; confers resistance to ampicillin, carbenicillin, and related antibiotics
   3737..4325    +  rep_origin     ori: high-copy-number ColE1/pMB1/pBR322/pUC origin of replication
   4508..4600    +  CDS            lacI (fragment): lac repressor; lacI; The lac repressor binds to the lac operator to inhibit transcription in E. coli. This inhibition can be relieved by adding lactose or isopropyl-β-D-thiogalactopyranoside (IPTG).
   4613..4634    +  protein_bind   CAP binding site: CAP binding activates transcription in the presence of cAMP. E. coli catabolite activator protein
   4649..4679    +  promoter       lac promoter: promoter for the E. coli lac operon
   4687..4703    +  protein_bind   lac operator: The lac repressor binds to the lac operator to inhibit transcription in E. coli. This inhibition can be relieved by adding lactose or isopropyl-β-D-thiogalactopyranoside (IPTG). lac repressor encoded by lacI
   4748..4766    +  promoter       T3 promoter: promoter for bacteriophage T3 RNA polymerase
   4794..5020    +  promoter       RSV promoter: Rous sarcoma virus enhancer/promoter
   5021..5201    +  LTR            5' LTR (truncated): truncated 5' long terminal repeat (LTR) from HIV-1
   5248..5373    +  misc_feature   HIV-1 Ψ: packaging signal of human immunodeficiency virus type 1
   5357..5720    +  CDS            HIV-1 gag (fragment): gag protein from human immunodeficiency virus 1; gag
   5866..6099    +  misc_feature   RRE: The Rev response element (RRE) of HIV-1 allows for Rev-dependent mRNA export from the nucleus to the cytoplasm.
   6476..6576    +  CDS            Rev (fragment): human immunodeficiency virus 1 (HIV-1) Rev protein; rev; enhances nuclear export of unspliced and incompletely spliced viral mRNAs
   6617..6711    +  promoter       H1-2O2 promoter: doxycycline-inducible variant of the human H1 RNA promoter (Henriksen et al., 2007)
   6778..6804    +  CDS            3xHA (fragment): three tandem HA epitope tags
   6805..7350    +  CDS            SNAP-tag®: human O6-alkylguanine-DNA-alkyltransferase variant that forms covalent bonds with benzylguanine derivatives fast-reacting variant, optimized for mammalian expression
   7363..7518    +  CDS            CD86 (fragment): CD86_HUMAN - Also known as CD28LG2. Experimental evidence at protein level: Swiss-Prot protein existence level 1. (Microbial infection) Acts as a receptor for adenovirus subgroup B. From Homo sapiens (Human).
   7519..8235    +  CDS            EGFP: EGFP is a basic (constitutively fluorescent) green fluorescent protein published in 1996, derived from Aequorea victoria. It is reported to be a rapidly-maturing weak dimer with moderate acid sensitivity.
   8248..8568    +  CDS            FKBP1A: FKB1A_HUMAN - Also known as FKBP1, FKBP12. Experimental evidence at protein level: Swiss-Prot protein existence level 1. Keeps in an inactive conformation TGFBR1, the TGF-beta type I serine/threonine kinase receptor, preventing TGF-beta receptor activation in absence of ligand. Recruits SMAD7 to ACVR1B which prevents the association of SMAD2 and SMAD3 with the activin receptor complex, thereby blocking the activin signal. May modulate the RYR1 calcium channel activity. PPIases accelerate the folding of proteins. It catalyzes the cis-trans isomerization of proline imidic peptide bonds in oligop
   8616..8733    +  misc_feature   cPPT/CTS: central polypurine tract and central termination sequence of HIV-1
   8782..9292    +  promoter       hPGK promoter: human phosphoglycerate kinase 1 promoter
   9301..9873    +  intron         β-globin intron: intron from rabbit β-globin gene
   9928..9946    +  promoter       T7 promoter: promoter for bacteriophage T7 RNA polymerase
   9957..10577   +  CDS            tetR: TETR2_ECOLX - Experimental evidence at protein level: Swiss-Prot protein existence level 1. TetR is the repressor of the tetracycline resistance element; its N-terminal region forms a helix-turn-helix structure and binds DNA. Binding of tetracycline to TetR reduces the repressor affinity for the tetracycline resistance gene (tetA) promoter operator sites. From Escherichia coli.
