[The description below was written by a language model from this plasmid's Addgene catalogue record and pLannotate feature annotations shown in this document.]
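Description:
pLKO-puro SNAP-CD86-eGFP-FKBP(f36v) is a lentiviral transfer plasmid of about 10.6 kb, built on a Tet-regulated pLKO backbone, for inducible expression of an engineered membrane protein in mammalian cells. It is propagated in E. coli through a high-copy ColE1/pUC origin with ampicillin resistance, and it also carries an f1 origin and an SV40 origin. The viral framework is third-generation and self-inactivating. An RSV promoter drives a truncated HIV-1 5' LTR, followed by the Ψ packaging signal, a gag fragment, the RRE for Rev-dependent export, a cPPT/CTS and a ΔU3 3' LTR.

The payload is a single open reading frame. It consists of a short HA epitope fragment, the SNAP-tag, a human CD86 fragment that the insert name indicates is the transmembrane segment, EGFP, and FKBP12. According to the catalogue entry, the FKBP12 carries the F36V mutation. The resulting protein displays SNAP-tag extracellularly for covalent labelling with benzylguanine derivatives, while EGFP and the FKBP(F36V) dimerization domain sit inside the cell. The insert name lists eGFP twice, but the annotation finds only one EGFP copy. The only promoter annotated directly upstream is the H1-2O2 promoter, a tet-operator-containing, doxycycline-inducible H1 variant, which fits the stated tetracycline-inducible design. A downstream hPGK promoter with a β-globin intron drives tetR, followed by an EMCV IRES and the puromycin resistance gene. Transduced cells therefore produce the repressor and can be selected with puromycin.

The associated publication concerns DNA-PAINT single-particle tracking of membrane protein interactions, which suggests the construct serves as a model membrane protein with controllable dimerization.
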