Addgene plasmid #200283: pLKO-puro SNAP-CD86-eGFP-FKBP(f36v)
Purpose: Membrane protein fusion with extracellular SNAPtag and intracellular FKBP(f36v) dimerization domain and GFP reporter under Tetracycline-inducible promoter
Depositing lab: Kristina Ganzinger. Depositing organization: AMOLF. Publication: Dual-color DNA-PAINT single-particle tracking enables extended studies of membrane protein interactions. Niederauer C, Nguyen C, Wang-Henderson M, Stein J, Strauss S, Cumberworth A, Stehr F, Jungmann R, Schwille P, Ganzinger KA. Nat Commun. 2023 Jul 19;14(1):4345. doi: 10.1038/s41467-023-40065-8. PubMed 37468504.
Backbone
  Vector backbone: pLKO
  Vector type: Lentiviral
Growth in bacteria
  Bacterial resistance: Ampicillin, 100 μg/mL
  Growth temperature: 37°C
  Growth strain: NEB Stable
  Copy number: Unknown
Gene/Insert
  Gene/Insert name: SNAPtag-eGFP-CD86tm-eGFP-FKBP(f36v)
  Species: H. sapiens (human)
  Insert size (bp): 1737
Terms and licenses: Academic/Nonprofit Terms; Industry Terms: Not Available to Industry
Depositor comments: Please visit https://www.biorxiv.org/content/10.1101/2022.08.25.503948v1 for bioRxiv preprint.
How to cite: pLKO-puro SNAP-CD86-eGFP-FKBP(f36v) was a gift from Kristina Ganzinger (Addgene plasmid # 200283 ; http://n2t.net/addgene:200283 ; RRID:Addgene_200283)
